>Addgene plasmid #194367 | pcDNA3_SP-HTR2A-NTEV-TCS-GV-2xHA | addgene full sequence | sequence record 381602 | Addgene NGS Result
GACGGATCGGGAGATCTCCCGATCCCCTATGGTGCACTCTCAGTACAATCTGCTCTGATGCCGCATAGTT
AAGCCAGTATCTGCTCCCTGCTTGTGTGTTGGAGGTCGCTGAGTAGTGCGCGAGCAAAATTTAAGCTACA
ACAAGGCAAGGCTTGACCGACAATTGCATGAAGAATCTGCTTAGGGTTAGGCGTTTTGCGCTGCTTCGCG
ATGTACGGGCCAGATATACGCGTTGACATTGATTATTGACTAGTTATTAATAGTAATCAATTACGGGGTC
ATTAGTTCATAGCCCATATATGGAGTTCCGCGTTACATAACTTACGGTAAATGGCCCGCCTGGCTGACCG
CCCAACGACCCCCGCCCATTGACGTCAATAATGACGTATGTTCCCATAGTAACGCCAATAGGGACTTTCC
ATTGACGTCAATGGGTGGAGTATTTACGGTAAACTGCCCACTTGGCAGTACATCAAGTGTATCATATGCC
AAGTACGCCCCCTATTGACGTCAATGACGGTAAATGGCCCGCCTGGCATTATGCCCAGTACATGACCTTA
TGGGACTTTCCTACTTGGCAGTACATCTACGTATTAGTCATCGCTATTACCATGGTGATGCGGTTTTGGC
AGTACATCAATGGGCGTGGATAGCGGTTTGACTCACGGGGATTTCCAAGTCTCCACCCCATTGACGTCAA
TGGGAGTTTGTTTTGGCACCAAAATCAACGGGACTTTCCAAAATGTCGTAACAACTCCGCCCCATTGACG
CAAATGGGCGGTAGGCGTGTACGGTGGGAGGTCTATATAAGCAGAGCTCTCTGGCTAACTAGAGAACCCA
CTGCTTACTGGCTTATCGAAATTAATACGACTCACTATAGGGAGACCCAAGCTTGGTACCGAGCTCGGAT
CCCACATCAACAAGTTTGTACAAAAAAGCAGGCTCCACCATGAAGACGATCATCGCCCTGAGCTACATCT
TCTGCCTGGTATTCGCCGACTACAAGGACGATGATGACGCCAGCATCGATATGCAATTAAATGATGACAC
CAGGCTCTACAGTAATGACTTTAACTCTGGAGAAGCTAACACTTCTGATGCATTTAACTGGACAGTCGAC
TCTGAAAATCGAACCAACCTTTCCTGTGAAGGGTGCCTCTCACCGTCGTGTCTCTCCTTACTTCATCTCC
AGGAAAAAAACTGGTCTGCTTTACTGACAGCCGTAGTGATTATTCTAACTATTGCTGGAAACATACTCGT
CATCATGGCAGTGTCCCTAGAGAAAAAGCTGCAGAATGCCACCAACTATTTCCTGATGTCACTTGCCATA
GCTGATATGCTGCTGGGTTTCCTTGTCATGCCCGTGTCCATGTTAACCATCCTGTATGGGTACCGGTGGC
CTCTGCCGAGCAAGCTTTGTGCAGTCTGGATTTACCTGGACGTGCTCTTCTCCACGGCCTCCATCATGCA
CCTCTGCGCCATCTCGCTGGATCGCTACGTCGCCATCCAGAATCCCATCCACCACAGCCGCTTCAACTCC
AGAACTAAGGCATTTCTGAAAATCATTGCTGTTTGGACCATATCAGTAGGTATATCCATGCCAATACCAG
TCTTTGGGCTACAGGACGATTCGAAGGTCTTTAAGGAGGGGAGTTGCTTACTCGCCGATGATAACTTTGT
CCTGATCGGCTCTTTTGTGTCATTTTTCATTCCCTTAACCATCATGGTGATCACCTACTTTCTAACTATC
AAGTCACTCCAGAAAGAAGCTACTTTGTGTGTAAGTGATCTTGGCACACGGGCCAAATTAGCTTCTTTCA
GCTTCCTCCCTCAGAGTTCTTTGTCTTCAGAAAAGCTCTTCCAGCGGTCGATCCATAGGGAGCCAGGGTC
CTACACAGGCAGGAGGACTATGCAGTCCATCAGCAATGAGCAAAAGGCATGCAAGGTGCTGGGCATCGTC
TTCTTCCTGTTTGTGGTGATGTGGTGCCCTTTCTTCATCACAAACATCATGGCCGTCATCTGCAAAGAGT
CCTGCAATGAGGATGTCATTGGGGCCCTGCTCAATGTGTTTGTTTGGATCGGTTATCTCTCTTCAGCAGT
CAACCCACTAGTCTACACACTGTTCAACAAGACCTATAGGTCAGCCTTTTCACGGTATATTCAGTGTCAG
TACAAGGAAAACAAAAAACCATTGCAGTTAATTTTAGTGAACACAATACCGGCTTTGGCCTACAAGTCTA
GCCAACTTCAAATGGGACAAAAAAAGAATTCAAAGCAAGATGCCAAGACAACAGATAATGACTGCTCAAT
GGTTGCTCTAGGAAAGCAGCATTCTGAAGAGGCTTCTAAAGACAATAGCGACGGAGTGAATGAAAAGGTG
AGCTGTGTGGACCCAGCTTTCTTGTACAAAGTGGTTGATGTCGGAGGTGGAGGTAGCGGAGGTGGAGGTA
GCGGAGAGAGCTTGTTTAAGGGACCACGTGATTACAACCCGATATCGAGCACCATTTGTCATTTGACGAA
TGAATCTGATGGGCACACAACATCGTTGTATGGTATTGGATTTGGTCCCTTCATCATTACAAACAAGCAC
TTGTTTCGTCGCAATAATGGAACACTGTTGGTCCAATCACTACATGGTGTATTCAAGGTCAAGGACACCA
CGACTTTGCAACAACACCTCATTGATGGGAGGGACATGATGATTATTCGCATGCCTAAGGATTTCCCACC
ATTTCCTCAAAAGCTGAAATTTAGAGAGCCACAAAGGGAAGAGCGCATATGTCTTGTGACAACCAACTTC
CAAGCTCCCGAGAACCTGTACTTCCAGGGTTCTAGAGAACAGAAGCTGATCTCAGAAGAGGATCTGGCCC
GGGCCATGAAGCTACTGTCTTCTATCGAACAAGCATGCGATATTTGCCGACTTAAAAAGCTCAAGTGCTC
CAAAGAAAAACCGAAGTGCGCCAAGTGTCTGAAGAACAACTGGGAGTGTCGCTACTCTCCCAAAACCAAA
AGGTCTCCGCTGACTAGGGCACATCTGACAGAAGTGGAATCAAGGCTAGAAAGACTGGAACAGCTATTTC
TACTGATTTTTCCTCGAGAAGACCTTGACATGATTTTGAAAATGGATTCTTTACAGGATATAAAAGCATT
GTTAACAGGATTATTTGTACAAGATAATGTGAATAAAGATGCCGTCACAGATAGATTGGCTTCAGTGGAG
ACTGATATGCCTCTAACATTGAGACAGCATAGAATAAGTGCGACATCATCATCGGAAGAGAGTAGTAACA
AAGGTCAAAGACAGTTGACTGTATCGCCGGAATTCCCGGGGATCAGCTTGATAATTCGATTCACCATGCC
CAAGAAGAAGAGGAAGGTGGCGTACAGCCGCGCGCGTACGAAAAACAATTACGGGTCTACCATCGAGGGC
CTGCTCGATCTCCCGGACGACGACGCCCCCGAAGAGGCGGGGCTGGCGGCTCCGCGCCTGTCCTTTCTCC
CCGCGGGACACACGCGCAGACTGTCGACGGCCCCCCCGACCGATGTCAGCCTGGGGGACGAGCTCCACTT
AGACGGCGAGGACGTCGCGATGGCGCATGCCGACGCGCTAGACGATTTCGATCTGGACATGTTGGGGGAC
GGGGATTCCCCGGGTCCGGGATTTACCCCCCACGACTCCGCCCCCTACGGCGCTCTGGATATGGCCGACT
TCGAGTTTGAGCAGATGTTTACCGATGCCCTTGGAATTGACGAGTACGGTGGGGGCTACCCATACGATGT
TCCTGACTATGCGGGCTATCCCTATGACGTCCCGGACTATGCATGAGGGCCCTATTCTATAGTGTCACCT
AAATGCTAGAGCTCGCTGATCAGCCTCGACTGTGCCTTCTAGTTGCCAGCCATCTGTTGTTTGCCCCTCC
CCCGTGCCTTCCTTGACCCTGGAAGGTGCCACTCCCACTGTCCTTTCCTAATAAAATGAGGAAATTGCAT
CGCATTGTCTGAGTAGGTGTCATTCTATTCTGGGGGGTGGGGTGGGGCAGGACAGCAAGGGGGAGGATTG
GGAAGACAATAGCAGGCATGCTGGGGATGCGGTGGGCTCTATGGCTTCTGAGGCGGAAAGAACCAGCTGG
GGCTCTAGGGGGTATCCCC
[124 nt withheld, positions 4150-4273]
C
[91 nt withheld, positions 4275-4365]
A
[49 nt withheld, positions 4367-4415]
CCTTTGACGTTGGAGTCCACGTTCTTT
[37 nt withheld, positions 4443-4479]
ACCCTATCTCGGTCTATTCTTTTGATTTATAAGGGATTTTGCCGATTTCGGCCTATTGGTTAAAAAATGA
GCTGATTTAACAAAAATTTAACGCGAATTAATTCTGTGGAATGTGTGTCAGTTAGGGTGTGGAAAGTCCC
CAGGCTCCCCAGCAGGCAGAAGTATGCAAAGCATGCATCTCAATTAGTCAGCAACCAGGTGTGGAAAGTC
CCCAGGCTCCCCAGCAGGCAGAAGTATGCAAAGCATGCATCTCAATTAGTCAGCAACCATAGTCCCGCCC
CTAACTCCGCCCATCCCGCCCCTAACTCCGCCCAGTTCCGCCCATTCTCCGCCCCATGGCTGACTAATTT
TTTTTATTTATGCAGAGGCCGAGGCCGCCTCTGCCTCTGAGCTATTCCAGAAGTAGTGAGGAGGCTTTTT
TGGAGGCCTAGGCTTTTGCAAAAAGCTCCCGGGAGCTTGTATATCCATTTTCGGATCTGATCAAGAGACA
GGATGAGGATCGTTTCGCATGATTGAACAAGATGGATTGCACGCAGGTTCTCCGGCCGCTTGGGTGGAGA
GGCTATTCGGCTATGACTGGGCACAACAGACAATCGGCTGCTCTGATGCCGCCGTGTTCCGGCTGTCAGC
GCAGGGGCGCCCGGTTCTTTTTGTCAAGACCGACCTGTCCGGTGCCCTGAATGAACTGCAGGACGAGGCA
GCGCGGCTATCGTGGCTGGCCACGACGGGCGTTCCTTGCGCAGCTGTGCTCGACGTTGTCACTGAAGCGG
GAAGGGACTGGCTGCTATTGGGCGAAGTGCCGGGGCAGGATCTCCTGTCATCTCACCTTGCTCCTGCCGA
GAAAGTATCCATCATGGCTGATGCAATGCGGCGGCTGCATACGCTTGATCCGGCTACCTGCCCATTCGAC
CACCAAGCGAAACATCGCATCGAGCGAGCACGTACTCGGATGGAAGCCGGTCTTGTCGATCAGGATGATC
TGGACGAAGAGCATCAGGGGCTCGCGCCAGCCGAACTGTTCGCCAGGCTCAAGGCGCGCATGCCCGACGG
CGAGGATCTCGTCGTGACCCATGGCGATGCCTGCTTGCCGAATATCATGGTGGAAAATGGCCGCTTTTCT
GGATTCATCGACTGTGGCCGGCTGGGTGTGGCGGACCGCTATCAGGACATAGCGTTGGCTACCCGTGATA
TTGCTGAAGAGCTTGGCGGCGAATGGGCTGACCGCTTCCTCGTGCTTTACGGTATCGCCGCTCCCGATTC
GCAGCGCATCGCCTTCTATCGCCTTCTTGACGAGTTCTTCTGAGCGGGACTCTGGGGTTCGAAATGACCG
ACCAAGCGACGCCCAACCTGCCATCACGAGATTTCGATTCCACCGCCGCCTTCTATGAAAGGTTGGGCTT
CGGAATCGTTTTCCGGGACGCCGGCTGGATGATCCTCCAGCGCGGGGATCTCATGCTGGAGTTCTTCGCC
CACCCCAACTTGTTTATTGCAGCTTATAATGGTTACAAATAAAGCAATAGCATCACAAATTTCACAAATA
AAGCATTTTTTTCACTGCATTCTAGTTGTGGTTTGTCCAAACTCATCAATGTATCTTATCATGTCTGTAT
ACCGTCGACCTCTAGCTAGAGCTTGGCGTAATCATGGTCATAGCTGTTTCCTGTGTGAAATTGTTATCCG
CTCACAATTCCACACAACATACGAGCCGGAAGCATAAAGTGTAAAGCCTGGGGTGCCTAATGAGTGAGCT
AACTCACATTAATTGCGTTGCGCTCACTGCCCGCTTTCCAGTCGGGAAACCTGTCGTGCCAGCTGCATTA
ATGAATCGGCCAACGCGCGGGGAGAGGCGGTTTGCGTATTGGGCGCTCTTCCGCTTCCTCGCTCACTGAC
TCGCTGCGCTCGGTCGTTCGGCTGCGGCGAGCGGTATCAGCTCACTCAAAGGCGGTAATACGGTTATCCA
CAGAATCAGGGGATAACGCAGGAAAGAACATGTGAGCAAAAGGCCAGCAAAAGGCCAGGAACCGTAAAAA
GGCCGCGTTGCTGGCGTTTTTCCATAGGCTCCGCCCCCCTGACGAGCATCACAAAAATCGACGCTCAAGT
CAGAGGTGGCGAAACCCGACAGGACTATAAAGATACCAGGCGTTTCCCCCTGGAAGCTCCCTCGTGCGCT
CTCCTGTTCCGACCCTGCCGCTTACCGGATACCTGTCCGCCTTTCTCCCTTCGGGAAGCGTGGCGCTTTC
TCATAGCTCACGCTGTAGGTATCTCAGTTCGGTGTAGGTCGTTCGCTCCAAGCTGGGCTGTGTGCACGAA
CCCCCCGTTCAGCCCGACCGCTGCGCCTTATCCGGTAACTATCGTCTTGAGTCCAACCCGGTAAGACACG
ACTTATCGCCACTGGCAGCAGCCACTGGTAACAGGATTAGCAGAGCGAGGTATGTAGGCGGTGCTACAGA
GTTCTTGAAGTGGTGGCCTAACTACGGCTACACTAGAAGAACAGTATTTGGTATCTGCGCTCTGCTGAAG
CCAGTTACCTTCGGAAAAAGAGTTGGTAGCTCTTGATCCGGCAAACAAACCACCGCTGGTAGCGGTGGTT
TTTTTGTTTGCAAGCAGCAGATTACGCGCAGAAAAAAAGGATCTCAAGAAGATCCTTTGATCTTTTCTAC
GGGGTCTGACGCTCAGTGGAACGAAAACTCACGTTAAGGGATTTTGGTCATGAGATTATCAAAAAGGATC
TTCACCTAGATCCTTTTAAATTAAAAATGAAGTTTTAAATCAATCTAAAGTATATATGAGTAAACTTGGT
CTGACAGTTACCAATGCTTAATCAGTGAGGCACCTATCTCAGCGATCTGTCTATTTCGTTCATCCATAGT
TGCCTGACTCCCCGTCGTGTAGATAACTACGATACGGGAGGGCTTACCATCTGGCCCCAGTGCTGCAATG
ATACCGCGAGACCCACGCTCACCGGCTCCAGATTTATCAGCAATAAACCAGCCAGCCGGAAGGGCCGAGC
GCAGAAGTGGTCCTGCAACTTTATCCGCCTCCATCCAGTCTATTAATTGTTGCCGGGAAGCTAGAGTAAG
TAGTTCGCCAGTTAATAGTTTGCGCAACGTTGTTGCCATTGCTACAGGCATCGTGGTGTCACGCTCGTCG
TTTGGTATGGCTTCATTCAGCTCCGGTTCCCAACGATCAAGGCGAGTTACATGATCCCCCATGTTGTGCA
AAAAAGCGGTTAGCTCCTTCGGTCCTCCGATCGTTGTCAGAAGTAAGTTGGCCGCAGTGTTATCACTCAT
GGTTATGGCAGCACTGCATAATTCTCTTACTGTCATGCCATCCGTAAGATGCTTTTCTGTGACTGGTGAG
TACTCAACCAAGTCATTCTGAGAATAGTGTATGCGGCGACCGAGTTGCTCTTGCCCGGCGTCAATACGGG
ATAATACCGCGCCACATAGCAGAACTTTAAAAGTGCTCATCATTGGAAAACGTTCTTCGGGGCGAAAACT
CTCAAGGATCTTACCGCTGTTGAGATCCAGTTCGATGTAACCCACTCGTGCACCCAACTGATCTTCAGCA
TCTTTTACTTTCACCAGCGTTTCTGGGTGAGCAAAAACAGGAAGGCAAAATGCCGCAAAAAAGGGAATAA
GGGCGACACGGAAATGTTGAATACTCATACTCTTCCTTTTTCAATATTATTGAAGCATTTATCAGGGTTA
TTGTCTCATGAGCGGATACATATTTGAATGTATTTAGAAAAATAAACAAATAGGGGTTCCGCGCACATTT
CCCCGAAAAGTGCCACCTGACGTC
Features (pLannotate 1.2.2; 28 found; start..end, strand, type, name):
     28..80      -  misc_feature   bom (fragment): basis of mobility region from pBR322
    235..614     +  enhancer       CMV enhancer: human cytomegalovirus immediate early enhancer
    615..818     +  promoter       CMV promoter: human cytomegalovirus (CMV) immediate early promoter
    814..847     +  LTR            5' LTR (truncated) (fragment): truncated 5' long terminal repeat (LTR) from HIV-1
    863..881     +  promoter       T7 promoter: promoter for bacteriophage T7 RNA polymerase
    920..944     +  protein_bind   attB1: mutant version of attB; recombination site for the Gateway® BP reaction BP Clonase™
    998..1018    +  CDS            3xFLAG (fragment): three tandem FLAG® epitope tags
   1031..2389    +  CDS            HTR2A: 5HT2A_HUMAN - Also known as HTR2. Experimental evidence at protein level: Swiss-Prot protein existence level 1. (Microbial infection) Acts as a receptor for human JC polyomavirus/JCPyV. From Homo sapiens (Human).
   2391..2415    -  protein_bind   attB2: mutant version of attB; recombination site for the Gateway® BP reaction BP Clonase™
   2453..2803    +  CDS            TEV protease (fragment): tobacco etch virus protease (Kapust et al., 2001)
   2876..3316    +  CDS            GAL4 DNA binding domain: DNA binding domain of the GAL4 transcriptional activator; Saccharomyces cerevisiae GAL4 (truncated)
   3530..3763    +  CDS            VP16 AD: transcriptional activation domain of herpes simplex virus protein VP16 (Triezenberg et al., 1988; Cousens et al., 1989); UL48
   3767..3823    +  CDS            3xHA (fragment): three tandem HA epitope tags
   3836..3854    -  promoter       SP6 promoter: promoter for bacteriophage SP6 RNA polymerase
   3880..4104    +  polyA_signal   bGH poly(A) signal: bovine growth hormone polyadenylation signal
   4108..4129    +  promoter       SV40 promoter (fragment): SV40 enhancer and early promoter
   4150..4578    +  rep_origin     f1 ori (sequence partly withheld): f1 bacteriophage origin of replication; arrow indicates direction of (+) strand synthesis
   4592..4921    +  promoter       SV40 promoter: SV40 enhancer and early promoter
   4988..5779    +  CDS            neo: KKA2_KLEPN - Also known as kan, nptII. Experimental evidence at protein level: Swiss-Prot protein existence level 1. Resistance to kanamycin, neomycin, paromomycin, ribostamycin, butirosin and gentamicin B. From Klebsiella pneumoniae.
   5803..5961    +  CDS            ble (fragment): BLE_KLEPN - Experimental evidence at protein level: Swiss-Prot protein existence level 1. Binding protein with a strong affinity to the bleomycin family of antibiotics. Binds to CL990; an antimitotic-antibiotic compound. From Klebsiella pneumoniae.
   5956..6077    +  polyA_signal   SV40 poly(A) signal: SV40 polyadenylation signal
   6150..6166    -  protein_bind   lac operator: The lac repressor binds to the lac operator to inhibit transcription in E. coli. This inhibition can be relieved by adding lactose or isopropyl-β-D-thiogalactopyranoside (IPTG). lac repressor encoded by lacI
   6174..6204    -  promoter       lac promoter: promoter for the E. coli lac operon
   6219..6240    -  protein_bind   CAP binding site: CAP binding activates transcription in the presence of cAMP. E. coli catabolite activator protein
   6253..6345    -  CDS            lacI (fragment): lac repressor; lacI; The lac repressor binds to the lac operator to inhibit transcription in E. coli. This inhibition can be relieved by adding lactose or isopropyl-β-D-thiogalactopyranoside (IPTG).
   6528..7116    -  rep_origin     ori: high-copy-number ColE1/pMB1/pBR322/pUC origin of replication
   7287..8147    -  CDS            AmpR: β-lactamase; bla; confers resistance to ampicillin, carbenicillin, and related antibiotics
   8148..8252    -  promoter       AmpR promoter: bla
