[The description below was written by a language model from this plasmid's Addgene catalogue record and pLannotate feature annotations shown in this document.]
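Description:
pcDNA3_SP-HTR2A-NTEV-TCS-GV-2xHA is a mammalian expression plasmid built on the pcDNA3 backbone that encodes a human serotonin 2A receptor (HTR2A) fusion for split TEV protease assays. It is propagated in E. coli through a high-copy ColE1/pUC-type origin with ampicillin selection (AmpR). It also carries an f1 origin and an SV40 promoter-driven neomycin resistance cassette with an SV40 polyadenylation signal, which could support G418 selection in mammalian cells. The short HIV-1 LTR, ble, lacI and extra SV40 promoter fragments in the feature table are probably annotation artefacts or backbone remnants rather than functional parts.

The fusion is expressed from the CMV enhancer/promoter and terminated by the bGH polyadenylation signal, with flanking T7 and SP6 promoters. The receptor portion was inserted by Gateway cloning and lies between attB1 and attB2 sites. Upstream of the HTR2A coding sequence, the name indicates a signal peptide (SP), and the annotation detects a short FLAG-like epitope fragment in this region. After attB2 come a fragment of TEV protease (the N-terminal half, NTEV), a TEV cleavage site (TCS, named in the construct but not separately annotated), the artificial transcription factor GV made of the GAL4 DNA-binding domain and the VP16 activation domain, and a C-terminal 2xHA tag.

In the split TEV design, recruitment of a partner carrying the complementary TEV fragment, which the associated publication indicates is beta-arrestin-2, to the activated receptor restores protease activity. Cleavage at the TCS then releases GAL4-VP16, which can drive a GAL4-responsive reporter. The partner and reporter constructs are not part of this plasmid. The associated publication examined signal peptide and beta-arrestin binding motif variants to improve these GPCR recruitment assays.
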