Addgene plasmid #194367: pcDNA3_SP-HTR2A-NTEV-TCS-GV-2xHA
Purpose: Split TEV assays
Depositing lab: Michael Wehr. Depositing organization: Klinikum der Ludwig Maximilians-Universitaet Muenchen. Publication: Improved Split TEV GPCR beta-arrestin-2 Recruitment Assays via Systematic Analysis of Signal Peptide and beta-arrestin Binding Motif Variants. Wu Y, von Hauff IV, Jensen N, Rossner MJ, Wehr MC. Biosensors (Basel). 2022 Dec 29;13(1):48. doi: 10.3390/bios13010048. PubMed 36671883.
Backbone
  Vector backbone: pcDNA3
  Vector type: Mammalian Expression
Growth in bacteria
  Bacterial resistance: Ampicillin, 100 μg/mL
  Growth temperature: 37°C
  Growth strain: DH5alpha
  Copy number: High Copy
Gene/Insert
  Gene/Insert name: SP-HTR2A-NTEV-TCS-GV-2xHA
  Species: H. sapiens (human), Synthetic
  Entrez Gene: HTR2A (a.k.a. 5-HT2A, HTR2)
  Promoter: CMV
  Tag / fusion protein: 2xHA (C terminal on insert)
  Cloning method: Gateway Cloning
  Sequencing primers: 5′ CGCAAATGGGCGGTAGGCGTG; 3′ TAGAAGGCACAGTCGAGG
Terms and licenses: Academic/Nonprofit Terms; Industry Terms: Not Available to Industry
How to cite: pcDNA3_SP-HTR2A-NTEV-TCS-GV-2xHA was a gift from Michael Wehr (Addgene plasmid # 194367 ; http://n2t.net/addgene:194367 ; RRID:Addgene_194367)
